Addgene plasmid #62456: pet28a-His6-Halo-Tev-Keap1
Purpose: His6-halo tagged human Keap1 protein for E.coli expression
Depositing lab: Yimon Aye. Depositing organization: Cornell University. Publication: Substoichiometric Hydroxynonenylation of a Single Protein Recapitulates Whole-Cell-Stimulated Antioxidant Response. Parvez S, Fu Y, Li J, Long MJ, Lin H, Lee DK, Hu GS, Aye Y. J Am Chem Soc. 2014 Dec 31. 10.1021/ja5084249 PubMed 25544059.
Backbone
  Vector backbone: pet28a
  Backbone manufacturer: EMD Biosciences
  Backbone size w/o insert (bp): 5369
  Total vector size (bp): 8200
  Vector type: Bacterial Expression
Growth in bacteria
  Bacterial resistance: Kanamycin, 50 μg/mL
  Growth temperature: 37°C
  Growth strain: DH5alpha
  Copy number: High Copy
Gene/Insert
  Gene/Insert name: Keap1
  Species: H. sapiens (human)
  Insert size (bp): 2800
  GenBank ID: NM_203500.1
  Entrez Gene: KEAP1 (a.k.a. INrf2, KLHL19)
  Tag / fusion protein: His-Halo-Tev (N terminal on insert)
  Cloning method: Ligation Independent Cloning
  Sequencing primers: 5′ T7 fwd; 3′ T7 Rev
Terms and licenses: Academic/Nonprofit Terms; Industry Terms: Not Available to Industry
How to cite: pet28a-His6-Halo-Tev-Keap1 was a gift from Yimon Aye (Addgene plasmid # 62456 ; http://n2t.net/addgene:62456 ; RRID:Addgene_62456)
