[The description below was written by a language model from this plasmid's Addgene catalogue record and pLannotate feature annotations shown in this document.]
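Description:
pet28a-His6-Halo-Tev-Keap1 is a bacterial expression plasmid built on the pET-28a backbone for producing tagged human Keap1 (KEAP1, also known as INrf2 or KLHL19) in E. coli. It replicates from a ColE1/pMB1-type origin, with the rop gene and the bom mobilisation region of pBR322 also present, and is selected with kanamycin through the aph(3')-Ia aminoglycoside phosphotransferase gene. An f1 origin is carried as well. The short tetracycline-resistance fragments, CAP site and partial AmpR promoter picked up by the annotation are best read as backbone remnants rather than functional elements. The catalogue lists a total size of about 8.2 kb, while the sequenced record is 8,050 nt.

The expression cassette follows the standard pET arrangement. A T7 promoter with an adjacent lac operator and the T7 gene 10 ribosome binding site drives the open reading frame, which ends upstream of a T7 terminator. The plasmid-borne lacI gene, under its own promoter, supplies repressor, so transcription requires a host that provides T7 RNA polymerase and is induced with IPTG. According to the record, the fusion reads His6, HaloTag, a TEV protease site and then Keap1. The annotation finds the complete HaloTag coding sequence, a short match at the position expected for the His tag, and a Keap1 match covering only part of the insert region. The His6 tag allows metal-affinity purification. HaloTag, a modified dehalogenase, bonds covalently to chloroalkane ligands, so probes or small molecules can be attached to it. The TEV site should allow the N-terminal tags to be cleaved from Keap1. The associated work concerns hydroxynonenal modification of a single protein and the antioxidant response, consistent with use as a source of recombinant Halo-Keap1.
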