Features (pLannotate 1.2.2; 20 found; start..end, strand, type, name):
    416..437     +  protein_bind   CAP binding site: CAP binding activates transcription in the presence of cAMP. E. coli catabolite activator protein
    452..743     +  CDS            TcR (fragment): tetracycline efflux protein; tet; confers resistance to tetracycline
    815..1195    -  CDS            YPB1_ECOLX: Protein predicted: Swiss-Prot protein existence level 4. From Escherichia coli.
   1212..1403    +  CDS            rop: Rop protein, which maintains plasmids at low copy number; rop
   1505..1644    +  misc_feature   bom: basis of mobility region from pBR322
   1830..2418    -  rep_origin     ori: high-copy-number ColE1/pMB1/pBR322/pUC origin of replication
   2540..3355    +  CDS            KanR: aminoglycoside phosphotransferase; aph(3')-Ia; confers resistance to kanamycin in bacteria or G418 (Geneticin®) in eukaryotes
   3364..3421    -  promoter       AmpR promoter (fragment): bla
   3474..3902    -  rep_origin     f1 ori (sequence partly withheld): f1 bacteriophage origin of replication; arrow indicates direction of (+) strand synthesis
   3939..3986    -  terminator     T7 terminator: transcription terminator for bacteriophage T7 RNA polymerase
   3994..4038    -  CDS            SET1 (fragment): solubility-enhancement tag derived from T7 phage gene 10B
   4585..5913    -  CDS            KEAP1 (fragment) (sequence partly withheld): KEAP1_HUMAN - Also known as INRF2 From Homo sapiens (Human).
   5947..6837    -  CDS            HaloTag®: modified bacterial dehalogenase that forms covalent bonds with chloroalkane derivatives
   6869..6885    -  CDS            capTEV™ (fragment): composite tag for in vivo biotinylation, TEV protease cleavage, and 6xHis tagging
   6904..6926    -  RBS            RBS: efficient ribosome binding site from bacteriophage T7 gene 10 (Olins and Rangwala, 1989)
   6941..6965    -  protein_bind   lac operator: The lac repressor binds to the lac operator to inhibit transcription in E. coli. This inhibition can be relieved by adding lactose or isopropyl-β-D-thiogalactopyranoside (IPTG). lac repressor encoded by lacI
   6966..6984    -  promoter       T7 promoter: promoter for bacteriophage T7 RNA polymerase
   7006..7285    +  CDS            TcR (fragment): tetracycline efflux protein; tet; confers resistance to tetracycline
   7293..7370    +  promoter       lacI promoter: lacI
   7371..403     +  CDS            lacI (across the origin): lac repressor; lacI; The lac repressor binds to the lac operator to inhibit transcription in E. coli. This inhibition can be relieved by adding lactose or isopropyl-β-D-thiogalactopyranoside (IPTG).
>Addgene plasmid #62456 | pet28a-His6-Halo-Tev-Keap1 | addgene full sequence | sequence record 174258 | Addgene NGS Result
ACAAACCATGCAAATGCTGAATGAGGGCATCGTTCCCACTGCGATGCTGGTTGCCAACGATCAGATGGCG
CTGGGCGCAATGCGCGCCATTACCGAGTCCGGGCTGCGCGTTGGTGCGGATATCTCGGTAGTGGGATACG
ACGATACCGAAGACAGCTCATGTTATATCCCGCCGTTAACCACCATCAAACAGGATTTTCGCCTGCTGGG
GCAAACCAGCGTGGACCGCTTGCTGCAACTCTCTCAGGGCCAGGCGGTGAAGGGCAATCAGCTGTTGCCC
GTCTCACTGGTGAAAAGAAAAACCACCCTGGCGCCCAATACGCAAACCGCCTCTCCCCGCGCGTTGGCCG
ATTCATTAATGCAGCTGGCACGACAGGTTTCCCGACTGGAAAGCGGGCAGTGAGCGCAACGCAATTAATG
TAAGTTAGCTCACTCATTAGGCACCGGGATCTCGACCGATGCCCTTGAGAGCCTTCAACCCAGTCAGCTC
CTTCCGGTGGGCGCGGGGCATGACTATCGTCGCCGCACTTATGACTGTCTTCTTTATCATGCAACTCGTA
GGACAGGTGCCGGCAGCGCTCTGGGTCATTTTCGGCGAGGACCGCTTTCGCTGGAGCGCGACGATGATCG
GCCTGTCGCTTGCGGTATTCGGAATCTTGCACGCCCTCGCTCAAGCCTTCGTCACTGGTCCCGCCACCAA
ACGTTTCGGCGAGAAGCAGGCCATTATCGCCGGCATGGCGGCCCCACGGGTGCGCATGATCGTGCTCCTG
TCGTTGAGGACCCGGCTAGGCTGGCGGGGTTGCCTTACTGGTTAGCAGAATGAATCACCGATACGCGAGC
GAACGTGAAGCGACTGCTGCTGCAAAACGTCTGCGACCTGAGCAACAACATGAATGGTCTTCGGTTTCCG
TGTTTCGTAAAGTCTGGAAACGCGGAAGTCAGCGCCCTGCACCATTATGTTCCGGATCTGCATCGCAGGA
TGCTGCTGGCTACCCTGTGGAACACCTACATCTGTATTAACGAAGCGCTGGCATTGACCCTGAGTGATTT
TTCTCTGGTCCCGCCGCATCCATACCGCCAGTTGTTTACCCTCACAACGTTCCAGTAACCGGGCATGTTC
ATCATCAGTAACCCGTATCGTGAGCATCCTCTCTCGTTTCATCGGTATCATTACCCCCATGAACAGAAAT
CCCCCTTACACGGAGGCATCAGTGACCAAACAGGAAAAAACCGCCCTTAACATGGCCCGCTTTATCAGAA
GCCAGACATTAACGCTTCTGGAGAAACTCAACGAGCTGGACGCGGATGAACAGGCAGACATCTGTGAATC
GCTTCACGACCACGCTGATGAGCTTTACCGCAGCTGCCTCGCGCGTTTCGGTGATGACGGTGAAAACCTC
TGACACATGCAGCTCCCGGAGACGGTCACAGCTTGTCTGTAAGCGGATGCCGGGAGCAGACAAGCCCGTC
AGGGCGCGTCAGCGGGTGTTGGCGGGTGTCGGGGCGCAGCCATGACCCAGTCACGTAGCGATAGCGGAGT
GTATACTGGCTTAACTATGCGGCATCAGAGCAGATTGTACTGAGAGTGCACCATTGCGGTGTGAAATACC
GCACAGATGCGTAAGGAGAAAATACCGCATCAGGCGCTCTTCCGCTTCCTCGCTCACTGACTCGCTGCGC
TCGGTCGTTCGGCTGCGGCGAGCGGTATCAGCTCACTCAAAGGCGGTAATACGGTTATCCACAGAATCAG
GGGATAACGCAGGAAAGAACATGTGAGCAAAAGGCCAGCAAAAGGCCAGGAACCGTAAAAAGGCCGCGTT
GCTGGCGTTTTTCCATAGGCTCCGCCCCCCTGACGAGCATCACAAAAATCGACGCTCAAGTCAGAGGTGG
CGAAACCCGACAGGACTATAAAGATACCAGGCGTTTCCCCCTGGAAGCTCCCTCGTGCGCTCTCCTGTTC
CGACCCTGCCGCTTACCGGATACCTGTCCGCCTTTCTCCCTTCGGGAAGCGTGGCGCTTTCTCATAGCTC
ACGCTGTAGGTATCTCAGTTCGGTGTAGGTCGTTCGCTCCAAGCTGGGCTGTGTGCACGAACCCCCCGTT
CAGCCCGACCGCTGCGCCTTATCCGGTAACTATCGTCTTGAGTCCAACCCGGTAAGACACGACTTATCGC
CACTGGCAGCAGCCACTGGTAACAGGATTAGCAGAGCGAGGTATGTAGGCGGTGCTACAGAGTTCTTGAA
GTGGTGGCCTAACTACGGCTACACTAGAAGGACAGTATTTGGTATCTGCGCTCTGCTGAAGCCAGTTACC
TTCGGAAAAAGAGTTGGTAGCTCTTGATCCGGCAAACAAACCACCGCTGGTAGCGGTGGTTTTTTTGTTT
GCAAGCAGCAGATTACGCGCAGAAAAAAAGGATCTCAAGAAGATCCTTTGATCTTTTCTACGGGGTCTGA
CGCTCAGTGGAACGAAAACTCACGTTAAGGGATTTTGGTCATGAACAATAAAACTGTCTGCTTACATAAA
CAGTAATACAAGGGGTGTTATGAGCCATATTCAACGGGAAACGTCTTGCTCTAGGCCGCGATTAAATTCC
AACATGGATGCTGATTTATATGGGTATAAATGGGCTCGCGATAATGTCGGGCAATCAGGTGCGACAATCT
ATCGATTGTATGGGAAGCCCGATGCGCCAGAGTTGTTTCTGAAACATGGCAAAGGTAGCGTTGCCAATGA
TGTTACAGATGAGATGGTCAGACTAAACTGGCTGACGGAATTTATGCCTCTTCCGACCATCAAGCATTTT
ATCCGTACTCCTGATGATGCATGGTTACTCACCACTGCGATCCCCGGGAAAACAGCATTCCAGGTATTAG
AAGAATATCCTGATTCAGGTGAAAATATTGTTGATGCGCTGGCAGTGTTCCTGCGCCGGTTGCATTCGAT
TCCTGTTTGTAATTGTCCTTTTAACAGCGATCGCGTATTTCGTCTCGCTCAGGCGCAATCACGAATGAAT
AACGGTTTGGTTGATGCGAGTGATTTTGATGACGAGCGTAATGGCTGGCCTGTTGAACAAGTCTGGAAAG
AAATGCATAAACTTTTGCCATTCTCACCGGATTCAGTCGTCACTCATGGTGATTTCTCACTTGATAACCT
TATTTTTGACGAGGGGAAATTAATAGGTTGTATTGATGTTGGACGAGTCGGAATCGCAGACCGATACCAG
GATCTTGCCATCCTATGGAACTGCCTCGGTGAGTTTTCTCCTTCATTACAGAAACGGCTTTTTCAAAAAT
ATGGTATTGATAATCCTGATATGAATAAATTGCAGTTTCATTTGATGCTCGATGAGTTTTTCTAAGAATT
AATTCATGAGCGGATACATATTTGAATGTATTTAGAAAAATAAACAAATAGGGGTTCCGCGCACATTTCC
CCGAAAAGTGCCACCTAAATTGTAAGCGTTAATATTTTGTTAAAATTCGCGTTAAATTTTTGTTAAATCA
GCTCATTTTTTAACCAATAGGCCGAAATCGGCAAAATCCCTTATAAATCAAAAGAATAGACCGAGATAGG
GT
[37 nt withheld, positions 3573-3609]
AAAGAACGTGGACTCCAACGTCAAAGG
[49 nt withheld, positions 3637-3685]
T
[91 nt withheld, positions 3687-3777]
G
[124 nt withheld, positions 3779-3902]
CCCATTCGCCAATCCGGATATAGTTCCTCCTTTCAGCAAAAAACCCCTCAAGACCCGTTTAGAGGCCCCA
AGGGGTTATGCTAGTTATTGCTCAGCGGTGGCAGCAGCCAACTCAGCTTCCTTTCGGGCTTTGTTATCAA
CAGGTACAGTTCTGCTGGTCAATCTGCTTCCGGCAGGGCTCCAT
[864 nt withheld, positions 4087-4950]
CGCCCGGCAGGGCATCACCTGCGTGGGCTTGTGCAGGGTGAGCTCCTCGAAGATCTTGACCAGGTAGTCC
TTGCAGCGGGAGTCGGACTGCAGGATCTCGCACTTCTGCAGCTGCATCTGCAGGAAGTTCGGCGTCAACG
AGTGGCAGCGCACTGCCCGCAGCAGCGCCTGGACGTAGAACCGTCGCTGTTCGCAGTCGTACTTGACCCA
GTTGATGCAGGCGTGGAAGACCTCGGACTCGCAGCGCACGTTCAGGTCGTCCCGGCTGATGAGGGTCACC
AGTTGGCAGTGGGACAGGTTGAAGAACTCCTCTTGCTTGGCCACCTCCCCAAAATGCATGTAGATGTACT
CCCGGGCACGCTGGTGCAACTCCACACAGCCAATCTGCTCAGCGAAGTTGGCGATGCCGATGGCATTGCT
GGGGTCCAGCTGCTGCACCAGGAAGTCACTGCAGGCACGGACAACGCTGTCGATCTGGTACATGACAGCA
CCGTTCATGACGTGGAGGACACACTTCTCGCCCATGGAGATGGAGGCCGTGTAGGCGAATTCAATGAGGC
GCTCCATGACCTTGGGGTGGATACCCTCAATGGACACCACCTCCATGCCCTGCTCCCGCAGCCCGTTGGT
GAACATGGCCTTGAAGACAGGGCTGGATGAGGCCAGCACCACCTTGTGGGCCATGAACTGGGCGGCCGGT
GCATCCTGGTACTTGACCTGCAGTGTGACGTCACACAGCTGCTGGCTGAGCCGCAGCTCGTTCATGATGC
CAAAGGCCTGCTTGGTATGATCCTCCAGGGTGTAGCTGAAGGTGCGGTTGCCATGCTGGGAGGGCGTCAC
CTCCGCCTTGCACTCAGTGGAGGCGTACATCACCGCGTCCCCTGCCCCCTCAGGGCACTGTGACTGCAGG
GGCAGGAATCGGCAGCAGGCCCCAGCCCCGCTAGGCCTGGGATCTGGCTGCATCCCTGAGCCCTGGAAAT
ACAAGTTTTCTCCGGAGCCGGAAATCTCGAGCGTCGACAGCCAGCGCGCGATCTCGCTGCCGATCAGGTC
CGGGTTGTCTTCTTGCAGCAGATTCAGACCCGGGCCGATGTCCACAGCCTTGCAGTTAGGCAGGCTTTTG
GCCAGGCGAGCGGCTTCGGCCGGTGGGATCAGAACGCCTGGGGTGCCCCAGAACAGCAGCTTCGGGACAG
GGGACTGGTGCAGCCAGTCCATGTATTCTTCGACCAGCGCGACGATGTTCGCTGGCTCACCGGCGATTGG
CAGCTCGTTTGGGAAGCGCCACAGTGGCTCGCGGTCAACAGGGTTCAGGAACGGCTCGCGGTAATGGTCC
ATCTCGACTTCAGTCAGCGGGCGGACGACACCCATCGGCAGCGTACCCTCGATAAAAACGTTCTGATCGA
TGATCAGCTTGCGGCCGACGTCGGTGGTGCGGAAGGCCTGGAAGGTCTCGCGGGCAAATTCTGGCCATTC
GTCCCAGGTCGGGATAGGGCGGATGAACTCCATAAATGCAATACCTTTGACGCGCTCTGGATTGCGCTTG
GCCCAGTGGAAACCCAGAGCGGAGCCCCAGTCGTGAATGACCAGGACGACCTCTTCCAGACCCAGGGCTT
CGATGAAGGCATCCATGAAGCGGACGTGGTCGTCGAAGAAATAACCCAGGTCTGGTTTGTCGGATTTGCC
CATACCGATCAGGTCTGGAGCAATGCAGCGATGGGTCGGTGCAACATGCGGGATGATGTTGCGCCACACG
TAGGAGGAGGTCGGGTTACCGTGCAGGAACAGCACAGGGGTGCCATCGCGCGGACCAACATCGACGTAGT
GCATGCGCTCGCCCAGGACTTCCACATAATGGGGGTCGAATGGAAAGCCAGTACCGATTTCTGCCATATG
GCTACCACGAGGCACCAGGCCGCTGCTGTGATGATGATGATGATGGCTGCTGCCCATGGTATATCTCCTT
CTTAAAGTTAAACAAAATTATTTCTAGAGGGGAATTGTTATCCGCTCACAATTCCCCTATAGTGAGTCGT
ATTAATTTCGCGGGATCGAGATCTCGATCCTCTACGCCGGACGCATCGTGGCCGGCATCACCGGCGCCAC
AGGTGCGGTTGCTGGCGCCTATATCGCCGACATCACCGATGGGGAAGATCGGGCTCGCCACTTCGGGCTC
ATGAGCGCTTGTTTCGGCGTGGGTATGGTGGCAGGCCCCGTGGCCGGGGGACTGTTGGGCGCCATCTCCT
TGCATGCACCATTCCTTGCGGCGGCGGTGCTCAACGGCCTCAACCTACTACTGGGCTGCTTCCTAATGCA
GGAGTCGCATAAGGGAGAGCGTCGAGATCCCGGACACCATCGAATGGCGCAAAACCTTTCGCGGTATGGC
ATGATAGCGCCCGGAAGAGAGTCAATTCAGGGTGGTGAATGTGAAACCAGTAACGTTATACGATGTCGCA
GAGTATGCCGGTGTCTCTTATCAGACCGTTTCCCGCGTGGTGAACCAGGCCAGCCACGTTTCTGCGAAAA
CGCGGGAAAAAGTGGAAGCGGCGATGGCGGAGCTGAATTACATTCCCAACCGCGTGGCACAACAACTGGC
GGGCAAACAGTCGTTGCTGATTGGCGTTGCCACCTCCAGTCTGGCCCTGCACGCGCCGTCGCAAATTGTC
GCGGCGATTAAATCTCGCGCCGATCAACTGGGTGCCAGCGTGGTGGTGTCGATGGTAGAACGAAGCGGCG
TCGAAGCCTGTAAAGCGGCGGTGCACAATCTTCTCGCGCAACGCGTCAGTGGGCTGATCATTAACTATCC
GCTGGATGACCAGGATGCCATTGCTGTGGAAGCTGCCTGCACTAATGTTCCGGCGTTATTTCTTGATGTC
TCTGACCAGACACCCATCAACAGTATTATTTTCTCCCATGAAGACGGTACGCGACTGGGCGTGGAGCATC
TGGTCGCATTGGGTCACCAGCAAATCGCGCTGTTAGCGGGCCCATTAAGTTCTGTCTCGGCGCGTCTGCG
TCTGGCTGGCTGGCATAAATATCTCACTCGCAATCAAATTCAGCCGATAGCGGAACGGGAAGGCGACTGG
AGTGCCATGTCCGGTTTTCA
