>Addgene plasmid #62456 | pet28a-His6-Halo-Tev-Keap1 | depositor partial sequence | sequence record 170785 | insert
ATGGGCAGCAGCCATCATCATCATCATCACAGCAGCGGCCTGGTGCCTCGTGGTAGCCATATGGCAGAAA
TCGGTACTGGCTTTCCATTCGACCCCCATTATGTGGAAGTCCTGGGCGAGCGCATGCACTACGTCGATGT
TGGTCCGCGCGATGGCACCCCTGTGCTGTTCCTGCACGGTAACCCGACCTCCTCCTACGTGTGGCGCAAC
ATCATCCCGCATGTTGCACCGACCCATCGCTGCATTGCTCCAGACCTGATCGGTATGGGCAAATCCGACA
AACCAGACCTGGGTTATTTCTTCGACGACCACGTCCGCTTCATGGATGCCTTCATCGAAGCCCTGGGTCT
GGAAGAGGTCGTCCTGGTCATTCACGACTGGGGCTCCGCTCTGGGTTTCCACTGGGCCAAGCGCAATCCA
GAGCGCGTCAAAGGTATTGCATTTATGGAGTTCATCCGCCCTATCCCGACCTGGGACGAATGGCCAGAAT
TTGCCCGCGAGACCTTCCAGGCCTTCCGCACCACCGACGTCGGCCGCAAGCTGATCATCGATCAGAACGT
TTTTATCGAGGGTACGCTGCCGATGGGTGTCGTCCGCCCGCTGACTGAAGTCGAGATGGACCATTACCGC
GAGCCGTTCCTGAACCCTGTTGACCGCGAGCCACTGTGGCGCTTCCCAAACGAGCTGCCAATCGCCGGTG
AGCCAGCGAACATCGTCGCGCTGGTCGAAGAATACATGGACTGGCTGCACCAGTCCCCTGTCCCGAAGCT
GCTGTTCTGGGGCACCCCAGGCGTTCTGATCCCACCGGCCGAAGCCGCTCGCCTGGCCAAAAGCCTGCCT
AACTGCAAGGCTGTGGACATCGGCCCGGGTCTGAATCTGCTGCAAGAAGACAACCCGGACCTGATCGGCA
GCGAGATCGCGCGCTGGCTGTCGACGCTCGAGATTTCCGGCTCCGGAGAAAACTTGTATTTCCAGGGCTC
AGGGATGCAGCCAGATCCCAGGCCTAGCGGGGCTGGGGCCTGCTGCCGATTCCTGCCCCTGCAGTCACAG
TGCCCTGAGGGGGCAGGGGACGCGGTGATGTACGCCTCCACTGAGTGCAAGGCGGAGGTGACGCCCTCCC
AGCATGGCAACCGCACCTTCAGCTACACCCTGGAGGATCATACCAAGCAGGCCTTTGGCATCATGAACGA
GCTGCGGCTCAGCCAGCAGCTGTGTGACGTCACACTGCAGGTCAAGTACCAGGATGCACCGGCCGCCCAG
TTCATGGCCCACAAGGTGGTGCTGGCCTCATCCAGCCCTGTCTTCAAGGCCATGTTCACCAACGGGCTGC
GGGAGCAGGGCATGGAGGTGGTGTCCATTGAGGGTATCCACCCCAAGGTCATGGAGCGCCTCATTGAATT
CGCCTACACGGCCTCCATCTCCATGGGCGAGAAGTGTGTCCTCCACGTCATGAACGGTGCTGTCATGTAC
CAGATCGACAGCGTTGTCCGTGCCTGCAGTGACTTCCTGGTGCAGCAGCTGGACCCCAGCAATGCCATCG
GCATCGCCAACTTCGCTGAGCAGATTGGCTGTGTGGAGTTGCACCAGCGTGCCCGGGAGTACATCTACAT
GCATTTTGGGGAGGTGGCCAAGCAAGAGGAGTTCTTCAACCTGTCCCACTGCCAACTGGTGACCCTCATC
AGCCGGGACGACCTGAACGTGCGCTGCGAGTCCGAGGTCTTCCACGCCTGCATCAACTGGGTCAAGTACG
ACTGCGAACAGCGACGGTTCTACGTCCAGGCGCTGCTGCGGGCCGTGCGCTGCCACTCGTTGACGCCGAA
CTTCCTGCAGATGCAGCTGCAGAAGTGCGAGATCCTGCAGTCCGACTCCCGCTGCAAGGACTACCTGGTC
AAGATCTTCGAGGAGCTCACCCTGCACAAGCCCACGCAGGTGATGCCCTGCCGGGCG
[864 nt withheld, positions 1948-2811]
ATGGAGCCCTGCCGGAAGCAGATTGACCAGCAGAACTGTACCTGTTGA
